>Addgene plasmid #36812 | TAL2409 | depositor partial sequence | sequence record 46005 | TAL2409 sequence 1436 bps
GAACCTGACCCCAGACCAGGTAGTCGCAATCGCGAACAATAATGGGGGAAAGCAAGCCCTGGAAACCGTG
CAAAGGTTGTTGCCGGTCCTTTGTCAAGACCACGGCCTTACACCGGAGCAAGTCGTGGCCATTGCATCCC
ACGACGGTGGCAAACAGGCTCTTGAGACGGTTCAGAGACTTCTCCCAGTTCTCTGTCAAGCCCACGGGCT
GACTCCCGATCAAGTTGTAGCGATTGCGTCGCATGACGGAGGGAAACAAGCATTGGAGACTGTCCAACGG
CTCCTTCCCGTGTTGTGTCAAGCCCACGGTTTGACGCCTGCACAAGTGGTCGCCATCGCCAACAACAACG
GCGGTAAGCAGGCGCTGGAAACAGTACAGCGCCTGCTGCCTGTACTGTGCCAGGATCATGGACTGACCCC
AGACCAGGTAGTCGCAATCGCGAACAATAATGGGGGAAAGCAAGCCCTGGAAACCGTGCAAAGGTTGTTG
CCGGTCCTTTGTCAAGACCACGGCCTTACACCGGAGCAAGTCGTGGCCATTGCAAATAATAACGGTGGCA
AACAGGCTCTTGAGACGGTTCAGAGACTTCTCCCAGTTCTCTGTCAAGCCCACGGGCTGACTCCCGATCA
AGTTGTAGCGATTGCGTCGCATGACGGAGGGAAACAAGCATTGGAGACTGTCCAACGGCTCCTTCCCGTG
TTGTGTCAAGCCCACGGTTTGACGCCTGCACAAGTGGTCGCCATCGCCAGCCATGATGGCGGTAAGCAGG
CGCTGGAAACAGTACAGCGCCTGCTGCCTGTACTGTGCCAGGATCATGGACTGACCCCAGACCAGGTAGT
CGCAATCGCGTCACATGACGGGGGAAAGCAAGCCCTGGAAACCGTGCAAAGGTTGTTGCCGGTCCTTTGT
CAAGACCACGGCCTTACACCGGAGCAAGTCGTGGCCATTGCAAATAATAACGGTGGCAAACAGGCTCTTG
AGACGGTTCAGAGACTTCTCCCAGTTCTCTGTCAAGCCCACGGGCTGACTCCCGATCAAGTTGTAGCGAT
TGCGTCGCATGACGGAGGGAAACAAGCATTGGAGACTGTCCAACGGCTCCTTCCCGTGTTGTGTCAAGCC
CACGGTTTGACGCCTGCACAAGTGGTCGCCATCGCCAACAACAACGGCGGTAAGCAGGCGCTGGAAACAG
TACAGCGCCTGCTGCCTGTACTGTGCCAGGATCATGGACTGACCCCAGACCAGGTAGTCGCAATCGCGAA
CAATAATGGGGGAAAGCAAGCCCTGGAAACCGTGCAAAGGTTGTTGCCGGTCCTTTGTCAAGACCACGGC
CTTACACCGGAGCAAGTCGTGGCCATTGCATCCCACGACGGTGGCAAACAGGCTCTTGAGACGGTTCAGA
GACTTCTCCCAGTTCTCTGTCAAGCCCACGGGCTGA
