>Addgene plasmid #36812 | TAL2409 | addgene partial sequence | sequence record 48067 | CMV-F 5'-CGCAAATGGGCGGTAGGCGTG-3'
AGCAGAGCTCTCTGGCTAACTAGAGAACCCACTGCTTACTGGCTTATCGAAATTAATACGACTCACTATA
GGGAGACCCAAGCTGGCTAGCACCATGGACTACAAAGACCATGACGGTGATTATAAAGATCATGACATCG
ATTACAAGGATGACGATGACAAGATGGCCCCCAAGAAGAAGAGGAAGGTGGGCATTCACCGCGGGGTACC
TATGGTGGACTTGAGGACACTCGGTTATTCGCAACAGCAACAGGAGAAAATCAAGCCTAAGGTCAGGAGC
ACCGTCGCGCAACACCACGAGGCGCTTGTGGGGCATGGCTTCACTCATGCGCATATTGTCGCGCTTTCAC
AGCACCCTGCGGCGCTTGGGACGGTGGCTGTCAAATACCAAGATATGATTGCGGCCCTGCCCGAAGCCAC
GCACGAGGCAATTGTAGGGGTCGGTAAACAGTGGTCGGGAGCGCGAGCACTTGAGGCGCTGCTGACTGTG
GCGGGTGAGCTTAGGGGGCCTCCGCTCCAGCTCGACACCGGGCAGCTGCTGAAGATCGCGAAGAGAGGGG
GAGTAACAGCGGTAGAGGCAGTGCACGCCTGGCGCAATGCGCTCACCGGGGCCCCCTTGAACCTGACCCC
AGACCAGGTAGTCGCAATCGCGAACAATAATGGGGGAAAGCAAGCCCTGGAAACCGTGCAAAGGTTGTTG
CCGGTCCTTTGTCAAGACCACGGCCTTACACCGGAGCAAGTCGTGGCCATTGCATCCCACGACGGTGGCA
AACAGGCTCTTGAGACGGTTCAGAGACTTCTCCCAGTTCTCTGTCAAGCCCACGGGCTGACTCCCGATCA
AGTTGTAGCGATTGCGTCGCATGACGGAGGGAAACAAGCATTGGAGACTGTCCAACGGCTCCTTCCCGTG
TTGTGTCAAGCCCACGGTTTGACGCCTGCACA
