>Addgene plasmid #36812 | TAL2409 | addgene partial sequence | sequence record 48068 | JDS-TALEN-F 5'-TAGGGGTCGGTAAACAGTGG-3'
CGCTGCTGACTGTGGCGGGTGAGCTTAGGGGGCCTCCGCTCCAGCTCGACACCGGGCAGCTGCTGAAGAT
CGCGAAGAGAGGGGGAGTAACAGCGGTAGAGGCAGTGCACGCCTGGCGCAATGCGCTCACCGGGGCCCCC
TTGAACCTGACCCCAGACCAGGTAGTCGCAATCGCGAACAATAATGGGGGAAAGCAAGCCCTGGAAACCG
TGCAAAGGTTGTTGCCGGTCCTTTGTCAAGACCACGGCCTTACACCGGAGCAAGTCGTGGCCATTGCATC
CCACGACGGTGGCAAACAGGCTCTTGAGACGGTTCAGAGACTTCTCCCAGTTCTCTGTCAAGCCCACGGG
CTGACTCCCGATCAAGTTGTAGCGATTGCGTCGCATGACGGAGGGAAACAAGCATTGGAGACTGTCCAAC
GGCTCCTTCCCGTGTTGTGTCAAGCCCACGGTTTGACGCCTGCACAAGTGGTCGCCATCGCCAACAACAA
CGGCGGTAAGCAGGCGCTGGAAACAGTACAGCGCCTGCTGCCTGTACTGTGCCAGGATCATGGACTGACC
CCAGACCAGGTAGTCGCAATCGCGAACAATAATGGGGGAAAGCAAGCCCTGGAAACCGTGCAAAGGTTGT
TGCCGGTCCTTTGTCAAGACCACGGCCTTACACCGGAGCAAGTCGTGGCCATTGCAAATAATAACGGTGG
CAAACAGGCTCTTGAGACGGTTCAGAGACTTCTCCCAGTTCTCTGTCAAGCCCACGGGCTGACTCCCGAT
CAAGTTGTAGCGATTGCGTCGCATGACGGAGGGAAACAAGCATTGGAGACTGTCCAACGGCTCCTTCCCG
TGTTGTGTCAAGCCCACGGTTTGACGCCTGCACAAGTGGTCGCCATCGCCAGCCATGATGGCGGTAAGCA
GGCGCTGGAAACAGTACAGCGCCTGCTGCCTGTACTGTGCC
