[The description below was written by a language model from this plasmid's Addgene catalogue record.]
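Description:
TAL2409 is a mammalian expression plasmid encoding the right-hand monomer of a TALEN pair directed against the human NBN gene (also known as NBS1). It is built on the JDS74 TALEN expression backbone (about 6.4 kb without insert), into which a roughly 1.4 kb array of TAL effector repeats was cloned through BsmBI sites that were destroyed in the process. BsmBI is a type IIS enzyme, so this leaves a seamless in-frame junction between the repeat array and the flanking backbone-encoded protein segments. The plasmid is maintained in E. coli at high copy number under ampicillin selection. No feature table is provided, so the origin of replication and other backbone elements are not itemised, although the listed BGH reverse sequencing primer suggests a BGH polyadenylation region downstream of the coding sequence.

The customised repeat array determines DNA-binding specificity for a defined 16-nucleotide site in NBN. The backbone supplies an N-terminal 3X FLAG tag for detection and a C-terminal wild-type FokI nuclease domain. Because FokI cleaves only as a dimer, this construct is meant to be used together with the matching left-hand NBN TALEN, so that the two monomers bind opposing half-sites and create a double-strand break in the intervening spacer. Repair of that break can yield indel mutations or support homology-directed editing. Expression in mammalian cells is driven by the CMV promoter, and the vector type also indicates a T7 promoter that allows in vitro synthesis of TALEN mRNA. The plasmid belongs to a large collection of TALENs assembled by the FLASH high-throughput method for genome editing of human genes.
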