Addgene plasmid #36812: TAL2409
Depositing lab: Keith Joung. Depositing organization: Massachusetts General Hospital. Publication: FLASH assembly of TALENs for high-throughput genome editing. Reyon D, Tsai SQ, Khayter C, Foden JA, Sander JD, Joung JK. Nat Biotechnol. 2012 Apr 8. doi: 10.1038/nbt.2170. PubMed 22484455.
Backbone
  Vector backbone: JDS74
  Backbone manufacturer: Joung lab (Addgene Plasmid # 32288)
  Backbone size w/o insert (bp): 6447
  Vector type: Mammalian, T7 for in vitro mRNA synthesis
Growth in bacteria
  Bacterial resistance: Ampicillin, 100 μg/mL
  Growth temperature: 37°C
  Growth strain: XL1 Blue
  Copy number: High Copy
Gene/Insert
  Gene/Insert name: NBN-TALEN_Right (alt name: NBN)
  Species: H. sapiens (human)
  Insert size (bp): 1436
  Entrez Gene: Nbn (a.k.a. Nbs1)
  Promoter: CMV
  Tag / fusion protein: 3X Flag (N terminal on backbone); WT FOKI (C terminal on backbone)
  Cloning method: Restriction Enzyme; 5′ cloning site BsmBI (destroyed during cloning); 3′ cloning site BsmBI (destroyed during cloning)
  Sequencing primers: 5′ CMV-F; 3′ BGH-rev
Terms and licenses: Academic/Nonprofit Terms; Industry Terms: Not Available to Industry
Depositor comments: Target binding site: TGCCGGGCCCGCGGCG It is strongly recommended that users perform a diagnostic digest to verify this plasmid prior to use. For example, a double digest of the plasmid with BamHI and KpnI should result in two bands at 2.2kb and 5.9kb.
How to cite: TAL2409 was a gift from Keith Joung (Addgene plasmid # 36812 ; http://n2t.net/addgene:36812 ; RRID:Addgene_36812)
